>Addgene plasmid #245555 | pICSL30052 | addgene full sequence | sequence record 495480 | Addgene NGS Result
GGTCTCACCATGGATGTATTCATGAAAGGACTTTCAAAGGCCAAGGAGGGAGTTGTGGCAGCTGCTGAGA
AAACCAAACAGGGTGTGGCAGAAGCAGCAGGAAAGACAAAAGAGGGTGTTCTCAGCAGCGGTAGCGGTGC
ACATCATCACCACCATCACCATCATCACCATAGCAGCGGTCTGGAAGTTCTGTTTCAGGGCCCAGCAATG
TGAGACCACGAGTGATTAATGAATCGGCCAACGCGCGGGGAGAGGCGGTTTGCGTATTGGGCGCTCTTCC
GCTTCCTCGCTCACTGACTCGCTGCGCTCGGTCGTTCGGCTGCGGCGAGCGGTATCAGCTCACTCAAAGG
CGGTAATACGGTTATCCACAGAATCAGGGGATAACGCAGGAAAGAACATGTGAGCAAAAGGCCAGCAAAA
GGCCAGGAACCGTAAAAAGGCCGCGTTGCTGGCGTTTTTCCATAGGCTCCGCCCCCCTGACGAGCATCAC
AAAAATCGACGCTCAAGTCAGAGGTGGCGAAACCCGACAGGACTATAAAGATACCAGGCGTTTCCCCCTG
GAAGCTCCCTCGTGCGCTCTCCTGTTCCGACCCTGCCGCTTACCGGATACCTGTCCGCCTTTCTCCCTTC
GGGAAGCGTGGCGCTTTCTCATAGCTCACGCTGTAGGTATCTCAGTTCGGTGTAGGTCGTTCGCTCCAAG
CTGGGCTGTGTGCACGAACCCCCCGTTCAGCCCGACCGCTGCGCCTTATCCGGTAACTATCGTCTTGAGT
CCAACCCGGTAAGACACGACTTATCGCCACTGGCAGCAGCCACTGGTAACAGGATTAGCAGAGCGAGGTA
TGTAGGCGGTGCTACAGAGTTCTTGAAGTGGTGGCCTAACTACGGCTACACTAGAAGAACAGTATTTGGT
ATCTGCGCTCTGCTGAAGCCAGTTACCTTCGGAAAAAGAGTTGGTAGCTCTTGATCCGGCAAACAAACCA
CCGCTGGTAGCGGTGGTTTTTTTGTTTGCAAGCAGCAGATTACGCGCAGAAAAAAAGGATCTCAAGAAGA
TCCTTTGATCTTTTCTACGGGGTCTGACGCTCAGTGGAACGAAAACTCACGTTAAGGGATTTTGGTCATG
AGATTATCAAAAAGGATCTTCACCTAGATCCTTTTAAATTAAAAATGAAGTTTTAAATCAATCTAAAGTA
TATATGAGTAAACTTGGTCTGACAGTTATTTGCCGACTACCTTGGTGATCTCGCCTTTTACGTAATGGAC
AAATTCTTCCAACTGATCTGCGCGCGAGGCCAAGCGATCTTCTTCTTGTCCAAGATAAGCCTGTCTAGCT
TCAAGTATGACGGGCTGATACTGGGCCGGCAGGCGCTCCATTGCCCAGTCGGCAGCGACATCCTTCGGCG
CGATTTTGCCGGTTACTGCGCTGTACCAAATGCGGGACAACGTAAGCACTACATTTCGCTCATCGCCAGC
CCAGTCGGGCGGCGAGTTCCATAGCGTTAAGGTTTCATTTAGCGCCTCAAATAGATCCTGTTCAGGAACC
GGATCAAAGAGTTCCTCCGCCGCTGGACCTACCAAGGCAACGCTATGTTCTCTTGCTTTTGTCAGCAAGA
TAGCCAGATCAATGTCGATCGTGGCTGGCTCGAAGATACCTGCAAGAATGTCATTGCGCTGCCATTCTCC
AAATTGCAGTTCGCGCTTAGCTGGATAACGCCACGGAATGATGTCGTCGTGCACAACAATGGTGACTTCT
ACAGCGCGGAGAATCTCGCTCTCTCCAGGGGAAGCCGAAGTTTCCAAAAGGTCGTTGATCAAAGCTCGCC
GCGTTGTTTCATCAAGCCTTACGGTCACCGTAACCAGCAAATCAATATCGCTGTGTGGCTTCAGGCCGCC
ATCCACTGCGGAGCCGTACAAATGTACGGCCAGCAACGTCGGTTCGAGATGGCGCTCGATGACGCCAACT
ACCTCTGATAGTTGAGTCGATACTTCGGCGATCACCGCTTCCCTCATGATGTTTAACTTTGTTTTAGGGC
GACTGCCCTGCTGCGTAACATCGTTGCTGCTCCATAACATCAAACATCGACCCACGGCGTAACGCGCTTG
CTGCTTGGATGCCCGAGGCATAGACTGTACCCCAAAAAAAAACAGTCATAACAAGCCATGAAAACCGCCA
CTGCGCCGTTACCACCGCTGCGTTCGGTCAAGGTTCTGGACCAGTTGCGTGAGCGCATACTCTTCCTTTT
TCAATATTATTGAAGCATTTATCAGGGTTATTGTCTCATGAGCGGATACATATTTGAATGTATTTAGAAA
AATAAACAAATAGGGGTTCCGCGCACATTTCCCCGAAAAGTGCCACCTGACGTCTAAGAAACCATTATTA
TCATGACATTAACCTATAAAAATAGGCGTATCACGAGGCCCTTTCGTCCACTGAAGAGCCACTGT
Features (pLannotate 1.2.2; 7 found; start..end, strand, type, name):
     10..69      +  CDS            Sncb (fragment): SYUB_MOUSE - Experimental evidence at protein level: Swiss-Prot protein existence level 1. May be involved in neuronal plasticity. From Mus musculus (Mouse).
    225..274     -  CDS            lacI (fragment): lac repressor; lacI; The lac repressor binds to the lac operator to inhibit transcription in E. coli. This inhibition can be relieved by adding lactose or isopropyl-β-D-thiogalactopyranoside (IPTG).
    457..1045    -  rep_origin     ori: high-copy-number ColE1/pMB1/pBR322/pUC origin of replication
   1219..2007    -  CDS            aadA: S3AD_ECOLX - Experimental evidence at protein level: Swiss-Prot protein existence level 1. Mediates bacterial resistance to the antibiotics streptomycin and spectinomycin. From Escherichia coli.
   2014..2070    -  CDS            GmR (fragment): gentamycin acetyltransferase; aacC1; confers resistance to gentamycin
   2158..2238    +  CDS            int (fragment): INT2_ECOLX - Protein inferred from homology: Swiss-Prot protein existence level 3. Putative integrase believed to be involved in the insertion of antibiotic resistance genes into plasmids and transposons. From Escherichia coli.
   2229..2333    -  promoter       AmpR promoter: bla
