[The description below was written by a language model from this plasmid's Addgene catalogue record and pLannotate feature annotations shown in this document.]
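Description:
pICSL30052 is a Level 0 Golden Gate (MoClo syntax) part plasmid built on the small pICSL01002 backbone and classed as a synthetic biology vector. It is maintained in E. coli at high copy through a ColE1/pUC-type origin and selected with spectinomycin via the aadA aminoglycoside adenylyltransferase gene. The sequenced record of 2,445 nt agrees with the stated backbone of 2,246 bp plus a 199 bp insert. An AmpR (bla) promoter annotation lies upstream of the resistance region. The short fragments called as gentamicin acetyltransferase, integrase and lacI appear to be remnants of the backbone's origins, not functional genes.

The payload is a synthetic N-terminal tag module named VNplink10HIS_3C, described as an E. coli vesicle packaging tag. Going by the name, it combines a vesicle-targeting peptide, a linker, a ten-histidine affinity tag and a 3C protease cleavage site, although the record does not itemise these components. The annotation tool matches a short stretch at the start of the insert to mouse beta-synuclein, which suggests a synuclein-like N-terminal peptide sequence; this is a homology call only. Internal BsaI and BpiI sites were removed by point mutation so the part is compatible with Type IIS assembly.

The module is defined by CCAT and AATG overhangs, the MoClo position for an N-terminal tag between a promoter/5′ UTR part and a coding sequence. As a Level 0 part it carries no promoter or terminator of its own. It is meant to be combined with other standard parts in one-pot Golden Gate reactions to build transcription units encoding N-terminally tagged fusion proteins, here presumably for vesicle-associated expression in E. coli with subsequent His-based purification and tag removal.
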