Addgene plasmid #245555: pICSL30052
Purpose: Level 0 Golden Gate part N-Terminal Tag with overhangs CCAT - AATG
Depositing lab: Mark Youles. Depositing organization: Sainsbury Laboratory, Norwich.
Backbone
  Vector backbone: pICSL01002
  Backbone size w/o insert (bp): 2246
  Vector type: Synthetic Biology
Growth in bacteria
  Bacterial resistance: Spectinomycin, 50 μg/mL
  Growth temperature: 37°C
  Growth strain: DH5alpha
  Copy number: High Copy
Gene/Insert
  Gene/Insert name: N-Terminal tag VNplink10HIS_3C E.coli vesicle packaging tag
  Species: Synthetic
  Insert size (bp): 199
  Mutation: BsaI/BpiI sites removed by point-mutation
  Cloning method: Restriction Enzyme; 5′ cloning site BsaI (destroyed during cloning); 3′ cloning site BsaI (destroyed during cloning)
  Sequencing primers: 5′ TCACATGTTCTTTCCTGCG; 3′ GTCTCATGAGCGGATACATATTTGAATG
Terms and licenses: Academic/Nonprofit Terms; Industry Terms: Not Available to Industry
Depositor comments: Level 0 N-Terminal tag module used for GoldenGate assemblies using the MoClo overhang syntax
How to cite: pICSL30052 was a gift from Mark Youles (Addgene plasmid # 245555 ; http://n2t.net/addgene:245555 ; RRID:Addgene_245555)
